>Addgene plasmid #100093 | pET28-his-3C_Clu3B6p | addgene full sequence | sequence record 193872 | Addgene NGS Result
TAATACGACTCACTATAGGGGAATTGTGAGCGGATAACAATTCCCCTCTAGAAATAATTTTGTTTAACTT
TAAGAAGGAGATATACCATGGAACATCATCATCATCATCATCTGGAGGTGCTGTTCCAAGGTCCTCATAT
GGAGAGAGCCAGTCTGATCCAGAAGGCCAAGCTGGCAGAGCAGGCCGAACGCTATGAGGACATGGCAGCC
TTCATGAAAGGCGCCGTGGAGAAGGGCGAGGAGCTCTCCTGCGAAGAGCGAAACCTGCTCTCAGTAGCCT
ATAAGAACGTGGTGGGCGGCCAGAGGGCTGCCTGGAGGGTGCTGTCCAGTATTGAGCAGAAAAGCAACGA
GGAGGGATCGGCAGCAGCAGGGCCCGAGGTGCGTGAGTACCGGGAGAAGGTGGAGACTGAGCTCCAGGGC
GTGTGCGACACCGTGCTGGGCCTGCTGGACAGCCACCTCATCAAGGAGGCCGGGGACGCCGAGAGCCGGG
TCTTCTACCTGAAGATGAAGGGTGACTACTACCGCTACCTGGCCGAGGTGGCCACCGGTGACGACAAGAA
GCGCATCATTGACTCAGCCCGGTCAGCCTACCAGGAGGCCATGGACATCAGCAAGAAGGAGATGCCGCCC
ACCAACCCCATCCGCCTGGGCCTGGCCCTGAACTTTTCCGTCTTCCACTACGAGATCGCCAACAGCCCCG
AGGAGGCCATCTCTCTGGCCAAGACCACTTTCGACGAGGCCATGGCTGATCTGCACACCCTCAGCGAGGA
CTCCTACAAAGACAGCACCCTCATCATGCAGCTGCTGCGAGACAACCTGACACTGTGGACGGGATCGGGA
TCCCTGCGCCGCGCTAGCGCCCCGTTGTGACTCGAGCACCACCACCACCACCACTGAGATCCGGCTGCTA
ACAAAGCCCGAAAGGAAGCTGAGTTGGCTGCTGCCACCGCTGAGCAATAACTAGCATAACCCCTTGGGGC
CTCTAAACGGGTCTTGAGGGGTTTTTTGCTGAAAGGAGGAACTATATCCGGATTGGCGAATGGG
[124 nt withheld, positions 1045-1168]
C
[91 nt withheld, positions 1170-1260]
A
[49 nt withheld, positions 1262-1310]
CCTTTGACGTTGGAGTCCACGTTCTTT
[37 nt withheld, positions 1338-1374]
ACCCTATCTCGGTCTATTCTTTTGATTTATAAGGGATTTTGCCGATTTCGGCCTATTGGTTAAAAAATGA
GCTGATTTAACAAAAATTTAACGCGAATTTTAACAAAATATTAACGCTTACAATTTAGGTGGCACTTTTC
GGGGAAATGTGCGCGGAACCCCTATTTGTTTATTTTTCTAAATACATTCAAATATGTATCCGCTCATGAA
TTAATTCTTAGAAAAACTCATCGAGCATCAAATGAAACTGCAATTTATTCATATCAGGATTATCAATACC
ATATTTTTGAAAAAGCCGTTTCTGTAATGAAGGAGAAAACTCACCGAGGCAGTTCCATAGGATGGCAAGA
TCCTGGTATCGGTCTGCGATTCCGACTCGTCCAACATCAATACAACCTATTAATTTCCCCTCGTCAAAAA
TAAGGTTATCAAGTGAGAAATCACCATGAGTGACGACTGAATCCGGTGAGAATGGCAAAAGTTTATGCAT
TTCTTTCCAGACTTGTTCAACAGGCCAGCCATTACGCTCGTCATCAAAATCACTCGCATCAACCAAACCG
TTATTCATTCGTGATTGCGCCTGAGCGAGACGAAATACGCGATCGCTGTTAAAAGGACAATTACAAACAG
GAATCGAATGCAACCGGCGCAGGAACACTGCCAGCGCATCAACAATATTTTCACCTGAATCAGGATATTC
TTCTAATACCTGGAATGCTGTTTTCCCGGGGATCGCAGTGGTGAGTAACCATGCATCATCAGGAGTACGG
ATAAAATGCTTGATGGTCGGAAGAGGCATAAATTCCGTCAGCCAGTTTAGTCTGACCATCTCATCTGTAA
CATCATTGGCAACGCTACCTTTGCCATGTTTCAGAAACAACTCTGGCGCATCGGGCTTCCCATACAATCG
ATAGATTGTCGCACCTGATTGCCCGACATTATCGCGAGCCCATTTATACCCATATAAATCAGCATCCATG
TTGGAATTTAATCGCGGCCTAGAGCAAGACGTTTCCCGTTGAATATGGCTCATAACACCCCTTGTATTAC
TGTTTATGTAAGCAGACAGTTTTATTGTTCATGACCAAAATCCCTTAACGTGAGTTTTCGTTCCACTGAG
CGTCAGACCCCGTAGAAAAGATCAAAGGATCTTCTTGAGATCCTTTTTTTCTGCGCGTAATCTGCTGCTT
GCAAACAAAAAAACCACCGCTACCAGCGGTGGTTTGTTTGCCGGATCAAGAGCTACCAACTCTTTTTCCG
AAGGTAACTGGCTTCAGCAGAGCGCAGATACCAAATACTGTCCTTCTAGTGTAGCCGTAGTTAGGCCACC
ACTTCAAGAACTCTGTAGCACCGCCTACATACCTCGCTCTGCTAATCCTGTTACCAGTGGCTGCTGCCAG
TGGCGATAAGTCGTGTCTTACCGGGTTGGACTCAAGACGATAGTTACCGGATAAGGCGCAGCGGTCGGGC
TGAACGGGGGGTTCGTGCACACAGCCCAGCTTGGAGCGAACGACCTACACCGAACTGAGATACCTACAGC
GTGAGCTATGAGAAAGCGCCACGCTTCCCGAAGGGAGAAAGGCGGACAGGTATCCGGTAAGCGGCAGGGT
CGGAACAGGAGAGCGCACGAGGGAGCTTCCAGGGGGAAACGCCTGGTATCTTTATAGTCCTGTCGGGTTT
CGCCACCTCTGACTTGAGCGTCGATTTTTGTGATGCTCGTCAGGGGGGCGGAGCCTATGGAAAAACGCCA
GCAACGCGGCCTTTTTACGGTTCCTGGCCTTTTGCTGGCCTTTTGCTCACATGTTCTTTCCTGCGTTATC
CCCTGATTCTGTGGATAACCGTATTACCGCCTTTGAGTGAGCTGATACCGCTCGCCGCAGCCGAACGACC
GAGCGCAGCGAGTCAGTGAGCGAGGAAGCGGAAGAGCGCCTGATGCGGTATTTTCTCCTTACGCATCTGT
GCGGTATTTCACACCGCAATGGTGCACTCTCAGTACAATCTGCTCTGATGCCGCATAGTTAAGCCAGTAT
ACACTCCGCTATCGCTACGTGACTGGGTCATGGCTGCGCCCCGACACCCGCCAACACCCGCTGACGCGCC
CTGACGGGCTTGTCTGCTCCCGGCATCCGCTTACAGACAAGCTGTGACCGTCTCCGGGAGCTGCATGTGT
CAGAGGTTTTCACCGTCATCACCGAAACGCGCGAGGCAGCTGCGGTAAAGCTCATCAGCGTGGTCGTGAA
GCGATTCACAGATGTCTGCCTGTTCATCCGCGTCCAGCTCGTTGAGTTTCTCCAGAAGCGTTAATGTCTG
GCTTCTGATAAAGCGGGCCATGTTAAGGGCGGTTTTTTCCTGTTTGGTCACTGATGCCTCCGTGTAAGGG
GGATTTCTGTTCATGGGGGTAATGATACCGATGAAACGAGAGAGGATGCTCACGATACGGGTTACTGATG
ATGAACATGCCCGGTTACTGGAACGTTGTGAGGGTAAACAACTGGCGGTATGGATGCGGCGGGACCAGAG
AAAAATCACTCAGGGTCAATGCCAGCGCTTCGTTAATACAGATGTAGGTGTTCCACAGGGTAGCCAGCAG
CATCCTGCGATGCAGATCCGGAACATAATGGTGCAGGGCGCTGACTTCCGCGTTTCCAGACTTTACGAAA
CACGGAAACCGAAGACCATTCATGTTGTTGCTCAGGTCGCAGACGTTTTGCAGCAGCAGTCGCTTCACGT
TCGCTCGCGTATCGGTGATTCATTCTGCTAACCAGTAAGGCAACCCCGCCAGCCTAGCCGGGTCCTCAAC
GACAGGAGCACGATCATGCGCACCCGTGGGGCCGCCATGCCGGCGATAATGGCCTGCTTCTCGCCGAAAC
GTTTGGTGGCGGGACCAGTGACGAAGGCTTGAGCGAGGGCGTGCAAGATTCCGAATACCGCAAGCGACAG
GCCGATCATCGTCGCGCTCCAGCGAAAGCGGTCCTCGCCGAAAATGACCCAGAGCGCTGCCGGCACCTGT
CCTACGAGTTGCATGATAAAGAAGACAGTCATAAGTGCGGCGACGATAGTCATGCCCCGCGCCCACCGGA
AGGAGCTGACTGGGTTGAAGGCTCTCAAGGGCATCGGTCGAGATCCCGGTGCCTAATGAGTGAGCTAACT
TACATTAATTGCGTTGCGCTCACTGCCCGCTTTCCAGTCGGGAAACCTGTCGTGCCAGCTGCATTAATGA
ATCGGCCAACGCGCGGGGAGAGGCGGTTTGCGTATTGGGCGCCAGGGTGGTTTTTCTTTTCACCAGTGAG
ACGGGCAACAGCTGATTGCCCTTCACCGCCTGGCCCTGAGAGAGTTGCAGCAAGCGGTCCACGCTGGTTT
GCCCCAGCAGGCGAAAATCCTGTTTGATGGTGGTTAACGGCGGGATATAACATGAGCTGTCTTCGGTATC
GTCGTATCCCACTACCGAGATATCCGCACCAACGCGCAGCCCGGACTCGGTAATGGCGCGCATTGCGCCC
AGCGCCATCTGATCGTTGGCAACCAGCATCGCAGTGGGAACGATGCCCTCATTCAGCATTTGCATGGTTT
GTTGAAAACCGGACATGGCACTCCAGTCGCCTTCCCGTTCCGCTATCGGCTGAATTTGATTGCGAGTGAG
ATATTTATGCCAGCCAGCCAGACGCAGACGCGCCGAGACAGAACTTAATGGGCCCGCTAACAGCGCGATT
TGCTGGTGACCCAATGCGACCAGATGCTCCACGCCCAGTCGCGTACCGTCTTCATGGGAGAAAATAATAC
TGTTGATGGGTGTCTGGTCAGAGACATCAAGAAATAACGCCGGAACATTAGTGCAGGCAGCTTCCACAGC
AATGGCATCCTGGTCATCCAGCGGATAGTTAATGATCAGCCCACTGACGCGTTGCGCGAGAAGATTGTGC
ACCGCCGCTTTACAGGCTTCGACGCCGCTTCGTTCTACCATCGACACCACCACGCTGGCACCCAGTTGAT
CGGCGCGAGATTTAATCGCCGCGACAATTTGCGACGGCGCGTGCAGGGCCAGACTGGAGGTGGCAACGCC
AATCAGCAACGACTGTTTGCCCGCCAGTTGTTGTGCCACGCGGTTGGGAATGTAATTCAGCTCCGCCATC
GCCGCTTCCACTTTTTCCCGCGTTTTCGCAGAAACGTGGCTGGCCTGGTTCACCACGCGGGAAACGGTCT
GATAAGAGACACCGGCATACTCTGCGACATCGTATAACGTTACTGGTTTCACATTCACCACCCTGAATTG
ACTCTCTTCCGGGCGCTATCATGCCATACCGCGAAAGGTTTTGCGCCATTCGATGGTGTCCGGGATCTCG
ACGCTCTCCCTTATGCGACTCCTGCATTAGGAAGCAGCCCAGTAGTAGGTTGAGGCCGTTGAGCACCGCC
GCCGCAAGGAATGGTGCATGCAAGGAGATGGCGCCCAACAGTCCCCCGGCCACGGGGCCTGCCACCATAC
CCACGCCGAAACAAGCGCTCATGAGCCCGAAGTGGCGAGCCCGATCTTCCCCATCGGTGATGTCGGCGAT
ATAGGCGCCAGCAACCGCACCTGTGGCGCCGGTGATGCCGGCCACGATGCGTCCGGCGTAGAGGATCGAG
ATCTCGATCCCGCGAAAT
Features (pLannotate 1.2.2; 20 found; start..end, strand, type, name):
      1..19      +  promoter       T7 promoter: promoter for bacteriophage T7 RNA polymerase
     20..44      +  protein_bind   lac operator: The lac repressor binds to the lac operator to inhibit transcription in E. coli. This inhibition can be relieved by adding lactose or isopropyl-β-D-thiogalactopyranoside (IPTG). lac repressor encoded by lacI
     59..81      +  RBS            RBS: efficient ribosome binding site from bacteriophage T7 gene 10 (Olins and Rangwala, 1989)
     94..111     +  CDS            capTEV™ (fragment): composite tag for in vivo biotinylation, TEV protease cleavage, and 6xHis tagging
    139..831     +  CDS            SFN (fragment): 1433S_HUMAN - Also known as HME1. Experimental evidence at protein level: Swiss-Prot protein existence level 1. p53-regulated inhibitor of G2/M progression. From Homo sapiens (Human).
    877..894     +  CDS            9xHis (fragment): 9xHis affinity tag
    904..953     +  CDS            SET1 (fragment): solubility-enhancement tag derived from T7 phage gene 10B
    961..1008    +  terminator     T7 terminator: transcription terminator for bacteriophage T7 RNA polymerase
   1045..1473    +  rep_origin     f1 ori (sequence partly withheld): f1 bacteriophage origin of replication; arrow indicates direction of (+) strand synthesis
   1526..1583    +  promoter       AmpR promoter (fragment): bla
   1592..2407    -  CDS            KanR: aminoglycoside phosphotransferase; aph(3')-Ia; confers resistance to kanamycin in bacteria or G418 (Geneticin®) in eukaryotes
   2529..3117    +  rep_origin     ori: high-copy-number ColE1/pMB1/pBR322/pUC origin of replication
   3303..3442    -  misc_feature   bom: basis of mobility region from pBR322
   3544..3735    -  CDS            rop: Rop protein, which maintains plasmids at low copy number; rop
   3752..4132    +  CDS            YPB1_ECOLX: Protein predicted: Swiss-Prot protein existence level 4. From Escherichia coli.
   4204..4495    -  CDS            TcR (fragment): tetracycline efflux protein; tet; confers resistance to tetracycline
   4510..4531    -  protein_bind   CAP binding site: CAP binding activates transcription in the presence of cAMP. E. coli catabolite activator protein
   4544..5626    -  CDS            lacI: lac repressor; lacI; The lac repressor binds to the lac operator to inhibit transcription in E. coli. This inhibition can be relieved by adding lactose or isopropyl-β-D-thiogalactopyranoside (IPTG).
   5627..5704    -  promoter       lacI promoter: lacI
   5712..5991    -  CDS            TcR (fragment): tetracycline efflux protein; tet; confers resistance to tetracycline
