[The description below was written by a language model from this plasmid's Addgene catalogue record and pLannotate feature annotations shown in this document.]
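Description:
pET28-his-3C_Clu3B6p is a bacterial expression plasmid built on pET28-his-3C, a pET28 derivative, for producing a chimeric human 14-3-3 sigma protein (gene SFN) in E. coli. It is selected with kanamycin through an aph(3')-Ia KanR gene and replicates from a ColE1/pBR322-type origin. The backbone also carries the bom and rop elements, an f1 origin, and short non-functional tetracycline-resistance remnants typical of pBR322-derived vectors. The catalogue lists the plasmid as high copy, although rop normally moderates copy number. The catalogue gives a total size of 6,149 bp, whereas the sequenced record annotated here is 6,012 nt; the record does not explain the difference.

The expression cassette has a T7 promoter followed by a lac operator and the T7 gene 10 ribosome binding site, with a T7 terminator downstream. A lacI gene on the plasmid supplies repressor, so transcription is IPTG-inducible in hosts that provide T7 RNA polymerase. The open reading frame starts with an N-terminal His6 tag, which the automated annotation labels as a fragment of a composite tag. A 3C protease site sits immediately before the 14-3-3 sequence, so the tag can be cleaved off and removed by subtractive IMAC. In the 14-3-3 sigma coding region, residues 75–77 are changed to alanines to promote crystallization. Its C-terminus is fused to a phosphorylatable peptide from HSPB6. The insert was cloned between NcoI and XhoI. A vector-encoded His stretch is annotated downstream of the insert, but the record does not say whether it is translated.

The construct is intended to yield an easily crystallizable 14-3-3/partner-peptide chimera for structural study of 14-3-3 interactions with intrinsically disordered, phosphorylated partners.
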