Addgene plasmid #100093: pET28-his-3C_Clu3B6p
Purpose: expresses easily crystallizable engineered 14-3-3 sigma variant fused to the HSPB6 phosphorylatable peptide
Depositing lab: Nikolai Sluchanko. Depositing organization: A.N. Bach Institute of Biochemistry, Federal Research Center of Biotechnology of the Russian Academy of Sciences. Publication: Chimeric 14-3-3 proteins for unraveling interactions with intrinsically disordered partners. Sluchanko NN, Tugaeva KV, Greive SJ, Antson AA. Sci Rep. 2017 Sep 20;7(1):12014. doi: 10.1038/s41598-017-12214-9. PubMed 28931924.
Backbone
  Vector backbone: pET28-his-3C
  Backbone size w/o insert (bp): 5369
  Total vector size (bp): 6149
  Vector type: Bacterial Expression
Growth in bacteria
  Bacterial resistance: Kanamycin, 50 μg/mL
  Growth temperature: 37°C
  Growth strain: DH5alpha
  Copy number: High Copy
Gene/Insert
  Gene/Insert name: 14-3-3 sigma human (alt name: 14-3-3 sigma fusion)
  Species: H. sapiens (human)
  Insert size (bp): 780
  Mutation: 75-77 residues changed to AAA to facilitate crystallization
  Entrez Gene: SFN (a.k.a. YWHAS)
  Promoter: T7
  Tag / fusion protein: HSPB6 peptide (C terminal on insert); His6 (N terminal on insert)
  Cloning method: Restriction Enzyme; 5′ cloning site NcoI (not destroyed); 3′ cloning site XhoI (not destroyed)
  Sequencing primers: 5′ T7 promoter; 3′ T7 terminator
Terms and licenses: Academic/Nonprofit Terms; Industry Terms: Not Available to Industry
Depositor comments: The 3C site was introduced immediately prior to 14-3-3 sequence to facilitate purification by subtractive IMAC.
How to cite: pET28-his-3C_Clu3B6p was a gift from Nikolai Sluchanko (Addgene plasmid # 100093 ; http://n2t.net/addgene:100093 ; RRID:Addgene_100093)
