>Addgene plasmid #100093 | pET28-his-3C_Clu3B6p | depositor partial sequence | sequence record 183076 | pET28-his-3C_Clu3B6p sequence 850 bps
GAAGGAGATATACCATGGAACATCATCATCATCATCATCTGGAGGTGCTGTTCCAAGGTCCTCATATGGA
GAGAGCCAGTCTGATCCAGAAGGCCAAGCTGGCAGAGCAGGCCGAACGCTATGAGGACATGGCAGCCTTC
ATGAAAGGCGCCGTGGAGAAGGGCGAGGAGCTCTCCTGCGAAGAGCGAAACCTGCTCTCAGTAGCCTATA
AGAACGTGGTGGGCGGCCAGAGGGCTGCCTGGAGGGTGCTGTCCAGTATTGAGCAGAAAAGCAACGAGGA
GGGATCGGCAGCAGCAGGGCCCGAGGTGCGTGAGTACCGGGAGAAGGTGGAGACTGAGCTCCAGGGCGTG
TGCGACACCGTGCTGGGCCTGCTGGACAGCCACCTCATCAAGGAGGCCGGGGACGCCGAGAGCCGGGTCT
TCTACCTGAAGATGAAGGGTGACTACTACCGCTACCTGGCCGAGGTGGCCACCGGTGACGACAAGAAGCG
CATCATTGACTCAGCCCGGTCAGCCTACCAGGAGGCCATGGACATCAGCAAGAAGGAGATGCCGCCCACC
AACCCCATCCGCCTGGGCCTGGCCCTGAACTTTTCCGTCTTCCACTACGAGATCGCCAACAGCCCCGAGG
AGGCCATCTCTCTGGCCAAGACCACTTTCGACGAGGCCATGGCTGATCTGCACACCCTCAGCGAGGACTC
CTACAAAGACAGCACCCTCATCATGCAGCTGCTGCGAGACAACCTGACACTGTGGACGGGATCGGGATCC
CTGCGCCGCGCTAGCGCCCCGTTGTGACTCGAGCACCACCACCACCACCACTGAGATCCGGCTGCTAACA
AAGCCCGAAA
